Addgene plasmid #249323: pCBS-4800
Purpose: To express the EPEC DarT2(DLAA)-nScCas9(D10A) fusion protein in experiments for Append Editing
Depositing lab: Chase Beisel. Depositing organization: Helmholtz-Zentrum fuer Infektionsforschung (HZI). Publication: Targeted DNA ADP-ribosylation triggers templated repair in bacteria and base mutagenesis in eukaryotes. Gupta D, Patinios C, Bassett HV, Kibe A, Collins SP, Kamm C, Wang Y, Zhao C, Vollen K, Toussaint C, Calvin I, Cullot G, Aird EJ, Polkoff KM, Nguyen-Vo TP, Migur A, Schut F, Al'Abri IS, Achmedov T, Del Re A, Corn JE, Saliba AE, Crook N, Stepanova AN, Alonso JM, Beisel CL. Nat Biotechnol. 2025 Sep 4. doi: 10.1038/s41587-025-02802-w. PubMed 40908325.
Backbone
  Vector backbone: pACYC184
  Vector type: Bacterial Expression
Growth in bacteria
  Bacterial resistance: Chloramphenicol, 25 μg/mL
  Growth temperature: 37°C
  Growth strain: DH5alpha
  Copy number: Low Copy
Gene/Insert
  Gene/Insert name: EPEC DarT2(DLAA)-nScCas9(D10A)
  Species: Synthetic
  Mutation: DarT2(G49D, M86L, R92A, R193A) and nScCas9(D10A)
  Cloning method: Gibson Cloning
Terms and licenses: Academic/Nonprofit Terms; Industry Terms: Not Available to Industry
How to cite: pCBS-4800 was a gift from Chase Beisel (Addgene plasmid # 249323 ; http://n2t.net/addgene:249323 ; RRID:Addgene_249323)
