[The description below was written by a language model from this plasmid's Addgene catalogue record and pLannotate feature annotations shown in this document.]
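Description:
pCBS-4800 is a low-copy bacterial expression plasmid built on the pACYC184 backbone. It replicates from the p15A origin, which is compatible with ColE1-type plasmids and so allows co-maintenance with a second vector in E. coli. Selection is by chloramphenicol, through the cat gene and its native promoter. Short remnants of the tetracycline resistance gene and its promoter mark where the backbone's tet region was disrupted. The annotated IS1 and RSF ori fragments are short partial matches, most likely backbone remnants or sequence similarity rather than functional elements.

The payload is a synthetic fusion of the DNA ADP-ribosyltransferase DarT2 from enteropathogenic E. coli (EPEC) to a ScCas9 nickase. DarT2 carries four substitutions (G49D, M86L, R92A, R193A; the "DLAA" variant), and the Cas9 portion carries D10A, the mutation that inactivates the RuvC nuclease domain and leaves a nickase. In the feature table, the fusion sits downstream of the araBAD promoter, with the divergently transcribed araC regulator alongside, so expression should be inducible with L-arabinose. It is followed by the rrnB T1 and T7Te terminators. The automated annotation labels the Cas9 reading frame by homology to the Streptococcus pyogenes protein, whereas the catalogue entry names it ScCas9. DarT2 itself is not annotated, but presumably occupies the unlabelled stretch between the promoter and the Cas9 coding sequence. The tiny "large T intron" hit in that stretch is probably spurious. No guide RNA cassette is annotated, so the guide is presumably supplied separately.

The plasmid is intended for append editing experiments, in which Cas9-targeted ADP-ribosylation of DNA by DarT2 drives templated repair in bacteria.
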