Features (pLannotate 1.2.2; 13 found; start..end, strand, type, name):
    347..467     -  CDS            TcR (fragment): tetracycline efflux protein; tet; confers resistance to tetracycline
    477..495     +  promoter       tet promoter (fragment): E. coli promoter for tetracycline efflux protein gene
    585..1463    -  CDS            araC: L-arabinose regulatory protein; araC
   1490..1772    +  promoter       araBAD promoter: araBAD; promoter of the L-arabinose operon of E. coli; the araC regulatory gene is transcribed in the opposite direction (Guzman et al., 1995)
   2241..2257    +  intron         large T intron (fragment): SV40 (simian virus 40) large T antigen intron
   2606..6727    +  CDS            cas9: CAS9_STRP1 - Also known as csn1 From Streptococcus pyogenes serotype M1.
   6754..6825    +  terminator     rrnB T1 terminator: transcription terminator T1 from the E. coli rrnB gene
   6841..6868    +  terminator     T7Te terminator: phage T7 early transcription terminator
   6946..7605    -  CDS            CmR: chloramphenicol acetyltransferase; cat; confers resistance to chloramphenicol
   7606..7708    -  promoter       cat promoter: promoter of the E. coli cat gene encoding chloramphenicol acetyltransferase
   7829..7972    +  mobile_element IS1 (fragment): prokaryotic transposable element IS1
   8091..8146    -  rep_origin     RSF ori (fragment): Plasmids containing the RSF 1030 origin of replication can be propagated in E. coli cells that contain additional plasmids with compatible origins.
   8234..310     -  rep_origin     p15A ori (across the origin): Plasmids containing the medium-copy-number p15A origin of replication can be propagated in E. coli cells that contain a second plasmid with the ColE1 origin.
>Addgene plasmid #249323 | pCBS-4800 | addgene full sequence | sequence record 498226 | Addgene NGS Result
ATGCACGAACCCCCCGTTCAGTCCGACCGCTGCGCCTTATCCGGTAACTATCGTCTTGAGTCCAACCCGG
AAAGACATGCAAAAGCACCACTGGCAGCAGCCACTGGTAATTGATTTAGAGGAGTTAGTCTTGAAGTCAT
GCGCCGGTTAAGGCTAAACTGAAAGGACAAGTTTTGGTGACTGCGCTCCTCCAAGCCAGTTACCTCGGTT
CAAAGAGTTGGTAGCTCAGAGAACCTTCGAAAAACCGCCCTGCAAGGCGGTTTTTTCGTTTTCAGAGCAA
GAGATTACGCGCAGACCAAAACGATCTCAAGAAGATCATCTTATTAATCAGATAAAATATTTCTAGGCTC
ATGAGCCCGAAGTGGCGAGCCCGATCTTCCCCATCGGTGATGTCGGCGATATAGGCGCCAGCAACCGCAC
CTGTGGCGCCGGTGATGCCGGCCACGATGCGTCCGGCGTAGAGGATCTGCTCATGTTTGACAGCTTATCA
TCGATGCATAATGTGCCTGTCAAATGGACGAAGCAGGGATTCTGCAAACCCTATGCTACTCCGTCAAGCC
GTCAATTGTCTGATTCGTTACCAATTATGACAACTTGACGGCTACATCATTCACTTTTTCTTCACAACCG
GCACGGAACTCGCTCGGGCTGGCCCCGGTGCATTTTTTAAATACCCGCGAGAAATAGAGTTGATCGTCAA
AACCAACATTGCGACCGACGGTGGCGATAGGCATCCGGGTGGTGCTCAAAAGCAGCTTCGCCTGGCTGAT
ACGTTGGTCCTCGCGCCAGCTTAAGACGCTAATCCCTAACTGCTGGCGGAAAAGATGTGACAGACGCGAC
GGCGACAAGCAAACATGCTGTGCGACGCTGGCGATATCAAAATTGCTGTCTGCCAGGTGATCGCTGATGT
ACTGACAAGCCTCGCGTACCCGATTATCCATCGGTGGATGGAGCGACTCGTTAATCGCTTCCATGCGCCG
CAGTAACAATTGCTCAAGCAGATTTATCGCCAGCAGCTCCGAATAGCGCCCTTCCCCTTGCCCGGCGTTA
ATGATTTGCCCAAACAGGTCGCTGAAATGCGGCTGGTGCGCTTCATCCGGGCGAAAGAACCCCGTATTGG
CAAATATTGACGGCCAGTTAAGCCATTCATGCCAGTAGGCGCGCGGACGAAAGTAAACCCACTGGTGATA
CCATTCGCGAGCCTCCGGATGACGACCGTAGTGATGAATCTCTCCTGGCGGGAACAGCAAAATATCACCC
GGTCGGCAAACAAATTCTCGTCCCTGATTTTTCACCACCCCCTGACCGCGAATGGTGAGATTGAGAATAT
AACCTTTCATTCCCAGCGGTCGGTCGATAAAAAAATCGAGATAACCGTTGGCCTCAATCGGCGTTAAACC
CGCCACCAGATGGGCATTAAACGAGTATCCCGGCAGCAGGGGATCATTTTGCGCTTCAGCCATACTTTTC
ATACTCCCGCCATTCAGAGAAGAAACCAATTGTCCATATTGCATCAGACATTGCCGTCACTGCGTCTTTT
ACTGGCTCTTCTCGCTAACCAAACCGGTAACCCCGCTTATTAAAAGCATTCTGTAACAAAGCGGGACCAA
AGCCATGACAAAAACGCGTAACAAAAGTGTCTATAATCACGGCAGAAAAGTCCACATTGATTATTTGCAC
GGCGTCACACTTTGCTATGCCATAGCATTTTTATCCATAAGATTAGCGGATCCTACCTGACGCTTTTTAT
CGCAACTCTCTACTGTTTCTCCTGCATGCCACTTAAAAAGGAGATCAACAATGAAAGCAATTTTCGTACT
GAAACATCTTAATCATGCTAAGGAGAAATACTAGTATGGCCTATGATTACTCAGCCAGCTTGAATCCACA
GAAAGCTCTTATCTGGCGCATTGTCCATCGTGATAACATTCCTTGGATCTTAGACAATGGTCTGCACTGC
GGTAATAGCTTGGTTCAAGCCGAGAACTGGATTAACATCGACAATCCCGAGTTGATTGGTAAACGCGCTG
GGCACCCGGTTCCCGTAGGCACCGGGGGTACGTTGCACGATTATGTCCCGTTCTACTTTACGCCTTTTAG
TCCTATGCTTCTGAATATCCATTCAGGCGCCGGCGGCATTAAACGCCGCCCCAATGAAGAGATTGTAATC
TTAGTTAGCAACTTACGCAACGTCGCAGCCCATGACGTGCCCTTTGTTTTTACCGACTCACACGCCTATT
ATAATTGGACAAACTACTATACGTCGTTAAACTCATTGGACCAGATCGATTGGCCAATTTTGCAAGCCCG
CGATTTCCGCCGTGACCCAGATGACCCGGCTAAGTTTGAACGCTACCAAGCAGAGGCCTTAATCTGGCAA
CACTGTCCGATCTCATTACTTGACGGTATCATCTGTTACTCGGAAGAGGTCGCCTTGCAGTTGGAGCAGT
GGTTGTTTCAACGTAATTTGACAATGTCAGTACACACCCGTTCTGGCTGGTATTTTTCGAGTGGCGGATC
GTCTGGTGGCAGTTCAGGCTCGGAAACACCAGGCACAAGCGAGTCCGCGACACCCGAATCGAGTGGAGGG
AGCTCCGGGGGTTCCGAGAAGAAATATTCTATCGGTCTGGCCATCGGTACGAACTCGGTAGGTTGGGCAG
TGATTACCGATGACTATAAAGTCCCATCAAAGAAATTCAAGGTGCTGGGGAACACGAACCGCAAGAGCAT
TAAAAAAAACTTAATGGGCGCCCTTCTTTTTGATTCGGGGGAAACAGCGGAGGCGACACGCTTAAAACGC
ACTGCCCGCCGCCGTTACACGCGTCGCAAAAATCGCATCCGTTACCTTCAAGAAATCTTTGCCAATGAGA
TGGCAAAACTGGATGACTCTTTTTTCCAACGCCTTGAAGAGTCTTTCCTTGTCGAAGAGGATAAGAAAAA
CGAGCGTCATCCTATTTTCGGAAATCTTGCAGACGAGGTGGCTTACCACCGTAACTATCCTACTATCTAC
CATTTGCGCAAAAAGCTGGCGGACTCACCAGAAAAGGCAGACTTACGTCTGATTTATCTGGCACTTGCTC
ACATTATCAAGTTCCGCGGGCACTTTTTGATCGAGGGAAAGTTGAATGCAGAGAATTCAGATGTAGCGAA
ACTTTTTTATCAACTGATTCAAACCTATAATCAGCTGTTTGAAGAAAGTCCACTTGACGAAATCGAGGTA
GATGCAAAAGGGATTTTGTCAGCACGTCTTTCAAAGTCTAAGCGTTTGGAAAAGCTTATCGCTGTTTTCC
CCAACGAGAAAAAGAACGGGCTTTTCGGCAACATTATTGCATTAGCATTGGGCCTGACTCCGAATTTCAA
ATCTAATTTTGACTTAACAGAAGATGCAAAATTGCAATTAAGCAAGGATACATATGACGACGATCTTGAC
GAGCTTCTGGGCCAAATCGGAGATCAGTACGCCGACCTTTTTAGCGCAGCTAAGAACTTATCGGATGCCA
TTTTATTATCTGACATTTTGCGTAGCAATTCGGAAGTAACGAAGGCTCCTCTGAGTGCCTCGATGGTTAA
GCGCTACGATGAACACCATCAGGATTTGGCCCTTTTGAAAACACTGGTTCGTCAACAGTTCCCAGAGAAA
TATGCGGAGATCTTTAAGGACGATACCAAAAATGGTTACGCAGGATACGTAGGTATTGGAATTAAACACC
GTAAGCGTACCACAAAGTTGGCCACCCAAGAGGAATTCTATAAATTTATCAAGCCGATCTTGGAAAAAAT
GGACGGGGCTGAAGAATTGCTGGCAAAGCTGAACCGCGATGATCTTTTGCGCAAGCAACGTACCTTCGAC
AATGGATCGATTCCACATCAAATTCATCTGAAGGAACTTCACGCGATTTTACGTCGTCAGGAGGAGTTCT
ACCCTTTCTTGAAAGAAAATCGTGAAAAAATTGAAAAGATTTTAACGTTCCGCATCCCATATTACGTAGG
GCCCTTAGCACGCGGTAACTCACGTTTCGCTTGGCTTACACGTAAATCGGAGGAAGCAATTACACCATGG
AATTTTGAAGAAGTAGTAGATAAGGGCGCCTCCGCACAGAGTTTTATTGAGCGTATGACCAATTTCGATG
AGCAACTGCCAAATAAGAAGGTACTGCCTAAGCACTCGTTACTTTACGAATACTTTACGGTCTACAACGA
ATTGACAAAAGTAAAATACGTTACTGAACGTATGCGTAAGCCGGAATTCTTATCAGGGGAACAGAAGAAG
GCTATTGTTGATTTATTGTTTAAGACAAATCGTAAAGTAACTGTGAAGCAGCTTAAAGAAGACTACTTTA
AGAAGATTGAATGTTTTGACTCTGTGGAGATCATTGGGGTAGAGGACCGTTTTAATGCTTCTCTGGGCAC
GTATCATGACTTATTAAAGATCATTAAAGACAAGGATTTTTTAGATAATGAGGAAAATGAAGATATTCTG
GAGGACATCGTCTTAACACTTACTTTGTTCGAAGATCGTGAAATGATTGAAGAACGTCTGAAAACCTATG
CTCATTTGTTTGACGACAAAGTCATGAAACAGCTGAAACGCCGCCATTATACGGGCTGGGGCCGTCTGTC
TCGCAAAATGATTAACGGCATTCGCGACAAGCAGAGCGGAAAGACAATCCTGGATTTCCTGAAGAGCGAT
GGCTTCTCTAACCGTAATTTCATGCAATTAATCCACGACGATTCCTTGACCTTTAAGGAGGAGATTGAAA
AGGCTCAGGTGAGCGGGCAGGGGGATTCGCTTCATGAGCAGATCGCGGATTTGGCCGGCTCTCCAGCAAT
TAAGAAAGGAATCCTGCAAACTGTCAAGATCGTAGATGAACTTGTAAAAGTAATGGGGCACAAGCCAGAA
AACATTGTAATCGAGATGGCCCGCGAAAACCAGACGACAACGAAGGGGTTACAACAGAGTCGTGAACGCA
AGAAACGTATTGAAGAAGGGATTAAGGAATTGGAATCGCAGATTTTGAAAGAGAACCCCGTGGAAAATAC
ACAGCTGCAAAATGAGAAACTGTACCTTTATTATTTACAGAACGGCCGCGATATGTATGTAGATCAAGAA
TTGGATATTAACCGTTTGTCAGATTATGACGTCGATCATATCGTTCCGCAGTCGTTTATCAAAGACGACT
CAATTGACAACAAGGTGCTGACTCGTTCGGTCGAGAACCGTGGGAAAAGCGATAATGTACCTTCAGAAGA
GGTTGTAAAAAAGATGAAAAACTATTGGCGCCAATTATTAAACGCTAAACTGATTACACAACGCAAGTTC
GATAATTTAACAAAAGCCGAGCGCGGGGGGTTGTCTGAGGCGGATAAGGCAGGCTTCATTAAGCGCCAAT
TGGTCGAGACACGTCAAATCACCAAACATGTAGCTCGCATTTTAGACTCCCGTATGAATACGAAGCGTGA
CAAGAACGATAAACCCATCCGTGAAGTAAAGGTCATTACTTTAAAAAGTAAACTTGTTTCGGACTTTCGT
AAAGATTTTCAACTGTATAAGGTTCGTGATATCAATAATTATCATCATGCCCATGACGCTTACTTGAACG
CGGTCGTCGGTACCGCATTAATTAAAAAGTACCCCAAATTGGAATCTGAGTTTGTCTACGGCGATTATAA
GGTGTATGACGTACGTAAGATGATCGCTAAAAGCGAACAAGAGATTGGGAAGGCAACTGCGAAACGTTTT
TTCTATAGTAATATTATGAATTTTTTCAAAACCGAAGTGAAGTTAGCCAACGGCGAGATTCGTAAACGCC
CGCTGATCGAAACCAACGGAGAAACGGGAGAAGTAGTATGGAATAAAGAGAAGGATTTTGCTACTGTTCG
CAAGGTGTTAGCCATGCCTCAGGTTAACATCGTTAAGAAGACCGAGGTCCAGACAGGAGGGTTTTCCAAA
GAAAGCATTTTGTCAAAGCGCGAAAGTGCTAAACTGATCCCGCGCAAAAAGGGCTGGGACACCCGTAAAT
ACGGAGGGTTTGGGTCCCCCACTGTTGCTTACAGCATTCTTGTAGTAGCCAAGGTTGAGAAGGGCAAAGC
TAAGAAATTGAAGAGTGTGAAAGTTTTAGTAGGAATTACTATCATGGAAAAGGGCAGCTATGAAAAGGAC
CCTATTGGTTTTCTGGAGGCTAAAGGATACAAGGACATTAAAAAAGAACTGATCTTTAAGTTACCGAAGT
ATTCCTTATTTGAACTTGAGAATGGGCGTCGCCGCATGCTGGCTAGCGCTACGGAGCTGCAGAAGGCTAA
CGAATTAGTGCTTCCTCAACATTTAGTGCGCCTGTTATACTACACTCAGAATATCAGCGCTACAACAGGG
TCTAACAATTTAGGTTACATTGAACAACATCGCGAGGAGTTCAAGGAAATTTTCGAAAAAATCATTGATT
TTTCGGAGAAATACATCTTGAAGAACAAAGTTAACTCTAATTTAAAGTCTAGCTTTGATGAACAATTCGC
TGTAAGTGATAGCATTCTTCTTTCCAATTCTTTTGTGTCATTATTGAAATATACCAGCTTCGGTGCGTCG
GGAGGATTCACGTTTCTTGACCTTGACGTCAAACAGGGGCGTTTACGTTATCAAACTGTCACAGAAGTGT
TGGATGCCACTCTGATTTATCAGTCAATCACGGGTTTATACGAGACTCGCACAGACCTTAGTCAGCTGGG
AGGAGACTAACTCGAGTAAGGATCTCCAGGCATCAAATAAAACGAAAGGCTCAGTCGAAAGACTGGGCCT
TTCGTTTTATCTGTTGTTTGTCGGTGAACGCTCTCTACTAGAGTCACACTGGCTCACCTTCGGGTGGGCC
TTTCTGCGTTTATACCTAGGGAGACATCACTTATTCAGGCGTAGCAACCAGGCGTTTAAGGGCACCAATA
ACTGCCTTAAAAAAATTACGCCCCGCCCTGCCACTCATCGCAGTACTGTTGTAATTCATTAAGCATTCTG
CCGACATGGAAGCCATCACAAACGGCATGATGAACCTGAATCGCCAGCGGCATCAGCACCTTGTCGCCTT
GCGTATAATATTTGCCCATGGTGAAAACGGGGGCGAAGAAGTTGTCCATATTGGCCACGTTTAAATCAAA
ACTGGTGAAACTCACCCAGGGATTGGCTGAGACGAAAAACATATTCTCAATAAACCCTTTAGGGAAATAG
GCCAGGTTTTCACCGTAACACGCCACATCTTGCGAATATATGTGTAGAAACTGCCGGAAATCGTCGTGGT
ATTCACTCCAGAGCGATGAAAACGTTTCAGTTTGCTCATGGAAAACGGTGTAACAAGGGTGAACACTATC
CCATATCACCAGCTCACCGTCTTTCATTGCCATACGGAATTCCGGATGAGCATTCATCAGGCGGGCAAGA
ATGTGAATAAAGGCCGGATAAAACTTGTGCTTATTTTTCTTTACGTTCTTTAAAAAGGCCGTAATATCCA
GCTGAACGGTCTGGTTATAGGTACATTGAGCAACTGACTGAAATGCCTCAAAATGTTCTTTACGATGCCA
TTGGGATATATCAACGGTGGTATATCCAGTGATTTTTTTCTCCATTTTAGCTTCCTTAGCTCCTGAAAAT
CTCGATAACTCAAAAAATACGCCCGGTAGTGATCTTATTTCATTATGGTGAAAGTTGGAACCTCTTACGT
GCCGATCAACGTCTCATTTTCGCCAAAAGTTGGCCCAGGGCTTCCCGGTATCAACAGGGACACCAGGATT
TATTTATTCTGCGAAGTGATCTTCCGTCACAGGTATTTATTCGGCGCAAAGTGCGTCGGGTGATGCTGCC
AACTTACTGATTTAGTGTATGATGGTGTTTTTGAGGTGCTCCAGTGGCTTCTGTTTCTATCAGCTGTCCC
TCCTGTTCAGCTACTGACGGGGTGGTGCGTAACGGCAAAAGCACCGCCGGACATCAGCGCTAGCGGAGTG
TATACTGGCTTACTATGTTGGCACTGATGAGGGTGTCAGTGAAGTGCTTCATGTGGCAGGAGAAAAAAGG
CTGCACCGGTGCGTCAGCAGAATATGTGATACAGGATATATTCCGCTTCCTCGCTCACTGACTCGCTACG
CTCGGTCGTTCGACTGCGGCGAGCGGAAATGGCTTACGAACGGGGCGGAGATTTCCTGGAAGATGCCAGG
AAGATACTTAACAGGGAAGTGAGAGGGCCGCGGCAAAGCCGTTTTTCCATAGGCTCCGCCCCCCTGACAA
GCATCACGAAATCTGACGCTCAAATCAGTGGTGGCGAAACCCGACAGGACTATAAAGATACCAGGCGTTT
CCCCCTGGCGGCTCCCTCGTGCGCTCTCCTGTTCCTGCCTTTCGGTTTACCGGTGTCATTCCGCTGTTAT
GGCCGCGTTTGTCTCATTCCACGCCTGACACTCAGTTCCGGGTAGGCAGTTCGCTCCAAGCTGGACTGT
